Addgene plasmid #77677: CERKL gRNA (BRDN0001149167)
Purpose: 3rd generation lentiviral gRNA plasmid targeting human CERKL
Depositing lab: John Doench & David Root. Depositing organization: Broad Institute. Publication: Optimized sgRNA design to maximize activity and minimize off-target effects of CRISPR-Cas9. Doench JG, Fusi N, Sullender M, Hegde M, Vaimberg EW, Donovan KF, Smith I, Tothova Z, Wilen C, Orchard R, Virgin HW, Listgarten J, Root DE. Nat Biotechnol. 2016 Jan 18. doi: 10.1038/nbt.3437. PubMed 26780180.
Backbone
  Vector backbone: lentiGuide-Puro
  Backbone manufacturer: Zhang Lab (Addgene plasmid # 52963)
  Vector type: Mammalian Expression, Lentiviral, CRISPR
  Selectable markers: Puromycin
Growth in bacteria
  Bacterial resistance: Ampicillin, 100 μg/mL
  Growth temperature: 37°C
  Growth strain: DH5alpha
  Copy number: High Copy
Gene/Insert
  Gene/Insert name: CERKL (alt names: CERKL; NM_001030311.2)
  gRNA/shRNA sequence: AATGTTGCAGTTATCACATG
  Species: H. sapiens (human)
  Entrez Gene: CERKL (a.k.a. RP26)
  Promoter: hU6
  Cloning method: Unknown
  Sequencing primers: 5′ U6-F; 3′ pS2-R
Terms and licenses: Academic/Nonprofit Terms; Industry Terms: Not Available to Industry
Depositor comments: The gRNA was designed to target the following Genbank reference sequence(s): NM_001030311.2,NM_001030312.2,NM_001030313.2,NM_001160277.1,NM_201548.4. Note that this plasmid does NOT contain Cas9. It should be used in conjunction with lentiCas9-Blast (Addgene #52962) or otherwise with cell lines already expressing Cas9. Browse the full kinome gRNA library at http://www.addgene.org/pooled-library/broadgpp-human-kinome/ or visit http://www.broadinstitute.org/rnai/public/ for detailed protocols and information.
How to cite: CERKL gRNA (BRDN0001149167) was a gift from John Doench & David Root (Addgene plasmid # 77677 ; http://n2t.net/addgene:77677 ; RRID:Addgene_77677)
