[The description below was written by a language model from this plasmid's Addgene catalogue record and pLannotate feature annotations shown in this document.]
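Description:
CERKL gRNA (BRDN0001149167) is a third-generation lentiviral guide RNA plasmid built on the lentiGuide-Puro backbone and designed to direct Streptococcus pyogenes Cas9 to the human CERKL gene (also known as RP26). The guide was designed against several CERKL transcript variants and belongs to a human kinome gRNA collection. In bacteria the plasmid is maintained at high copy by a ColE1/pUC-type origin and selected with ampicillin through the β-lactamase gene. An f1 origin, SV40 origin and lac/T7/T3 backbone remnants are also annotated.

The transfer cassette is framed by an RSV promoter fused to a truncated HIV-1 5' LTR, which makes genomic RNA production Tat-independent, and by a self-inactivating ΔU3 3' LTR followed by an SV40 polyadenylation signal. Between them lie the Ψ packaging signal with a partial gag sequence, the Rev response element for nuclear export of the unspliced genome, and a cPPT/CTS that aids nuclear import in transduced cells. The payload consists of two independent units. A human U6 RNA polymerase III promoter drives the CERKL-specific spacer fused to the gRNA scaffold. Downstream, an EF-1α promoter with its first intron drives the puromycin N-acetyltransferase gene, with a WPRE enhancing transcript expression, so that transduced mammalian cells can be selected with puromycin.

The plasmid does not encode Cas9. It is meant to be packaged into lentivirus and delivered to cells that already express Cas9 or that also receive a separate Cas9 vector, typically for CRISPR knockout of CERKL.
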