Features (pLannotate 1.2.2; 29 found; start..end, strand, type, name):
     14..80      +  CDS            small t antigen (fragment): SV40 (simian virus 40) small t antigen
    106..317     +  promoter       EF-1α core promoter: core promoter for human elongation factor EF-1α
    318..1256    +  intron         EF-1α intron A: intron upstream of the start codon of human EF-1α
   1278..1877    +  CDS            PuroR (fragment): puromycin N-acetyltransferase; pac from Streptomyces; confers resistance to puromycin
   1893..2481    +  misc_feature   WPRE: woodchuck hepatitis virus posttranscriptional regulatory element
   2532..2551    +  misc_feature   cPPT/CTS (fragment): central polypurine tract and central termination sequence of HIV-1
   2553..2786    +  LTR            3' LTR (ΔU3): self-inactivating 3' long terminal repeat (LTR) from HIV-1
   2864..2985    +  polyA_signal   SV40 poly(A) signal: SV40 polyadenylation signal
   3025..3160    +  rep_origin     SV40 ori: SV40 origin of replication
   3181..3199    -  promoter       T7 promoter: promoter for bacteriophage T7 RNA polymerase
   3207..3362    +  CDS            lacZα (fragment): LacZα fragment of β-galactosidase; lacZ fragment
   3367..3795    +  rep_origin     f1 ori (sequence partly withheld): f1 bacteriophage origin of replication; arrow indicates direction of (+) strand synthesis
   3848..3952    +  promoter       AmpR promoter: bla
   3953..4813    +  CDS            AmpR: β-lactamase; bla; confers resistance to ampicillin, carbenicillin, and related antibiotics
   4984..5572    +  rep_origin     ori: high-copy-number ColE1/pMB1/pBR322/pUC origin of replication
   5755..5847    +  CDS            lacI (fragment): lac repressor; lacI; The lac repressor binds to the lac operator to inhibit transcription in E. coli. This inhibition can be relieved by adding lactose or isopropyl-β-D-thiogalactopyranoside (IPTG).
   5860..5881    +  protein_bind   CAP binding site: CAP binding activates transcription in the presence of cAMP. E. coli catabolite activator protein
   5896..5926    +  promoter       lac promoter: promoter for the E. coli lac operon
   5934..5950    +  protein_bind   lac operator: The lac repressor binds to the lac operator to inhibit transcription in E. coli. This inhibition can be relieved by adding lactose or isopropyl-β-D-thiogalactopyranoside (IPTG). lac repressor encoded by lacI
   5995..6013    +  promoter       T3 promoter: promoter for bacteriophage T3 RNA polymerase
   6041..6267    +  promoter       RSV promoter: Rous sarcoma virus enhancer/promoter
   6268..6448    +  LTR            5' LTR (truncated): truncated 5' long terminal repeat (LTR) from HIV-1
   6495..6620    +  misc_feature   HIV-1 Ψ: packaging signal of human immunodeficiency virus type 1
   6604..6967    +  CDS            HIV-1 gag (fragment): gag protein from human immunodeficiency virus 1; gag
   7113..7346    +  misc_feature   RRE: The Rev response element (RRE) of HIV-1 allows for Rev-dependent mRNA export from the nucleus to the cytoplasm.
   7723..7749    +  CDS            Rev (fragment): human immunodeficiency virus 1 (HIV-1) Rev protein; rev; enhances nuclear export of unspliced and incompletely spliced viral mRNAs
   7753..7993    +  promoter       U6 promoter: RNA polymerase III promoter for human U6 snRNA
   8023..8098    +  misc_RNA       gRNA scaffold: guide RNA scaffold for the Streptococcus pyogenes CRISPR/Cas9 system
   8154..8271    +  misc_feature   cPPT/CTS: central polypurine tract and central termination sequence of HIV-1
>Addgene plasmid #77677 | CERKL gRNA (BRDN0001149167) | addgene full sequence | sequence record 188220 | Addgene Assembled Sequence
CCCGGGTGCAAAGATGGATAAAGTTTTAAACAGAGAGGAATCTTTGCAGCTAATGGACCTTCTAGGTCTT
GAAAGGAGTGGGAATTGGCTCCGGTGCCCGTCAGTGGGCAGAGCGCACATCGCCCACAGTCCCCGAGAAG
TTGGGGGGAGGGGTCGGCAATTGATCCGGTGCCTAGAGAAGGTGGCGCGGGGTAAACTGGGAAAGTGATG
TCGTGTACTGGCTCCGCCTTTTTCCCGAGGGTGGGGGAGAACCGTATATAAGTGCAGTAGTCGCCGTGAA
CGTTCTTTTTCGCAACGGGTTTGCCGCCAGAACACAGGTAAGTGCCGTGTGTGGTTCCCGCGGGCCTGGC
CTCTTTACGGGTTATGGCCCTTGCGTGCCTTGAATTACTTCCACCTGGCTGCAGTACGTGATTCTTGATC
CCGAGCTTCGGGTTGGAAGTGGGTGGGAGAGTTCGAGGCCTTGCGCTTAAGGAGCCCCTTCGCCTCGTGC
TTGAGTTGAGGCCTGGCCTGGGCGCTGGGGCCGCCGCGTGCGAATCTGGTGGCACCTTCGCGCCTGTCTC
GCTGCTTTCGATAAGTCTCTAGCCATTTAAAATTTTTGATGACCTGCTGCGACGCTTTTTTTCTGGCAAG
ATAGTCTTGTAAATGCGGGCCAAGATCTGCACACTGGTATTTCGGTTTTTGGGGCCGCGGGCGGCGACGG
GGCCCGTGCGTCCCAGCGCACATGTTCGGCGAGGCGGGGCCTGCGAGCGCGGCCACCGAGAATCGGACGG
GGGTAGTCTCAAGCTGGCCGGCCTGCTCTGGTGCCTGGCCTCGCGCCGCCGTGTATCGCCCCGCCCTGGG
CGGCAAGGCTGGCCCGGTCGGCACCAGTTGCGTGAGCGGAAAGATGGCCGCTTCCCGGCCCTGCTGCAGG
GAGCTCAAAATGGAGGACGCGGCGCTCGGGAGAGCGGGCGGGTGAGTCACCCACACAAAGGAAAAGGGCC
TTTCCGTCCTCAGCCGTCGCTTCATGTGACTCCACGGAGTACCGGGCGCCGTCCAGGCACCTCGATTAGT
TCTCGAGCTTTTGGAGTACGTCGTCTTTAGGTTGGGGGGAGGGGTTTTATGCGATGGAGTTTCCCCACAC
TGAGTGGGTGGAGACTGAAGTTAGGCCAGCTTGGCACTTGATGTAATTCTCCTTGGAATTTGCCCTTTTT
GAGTTTGGATCTTGGTTCATTCTCAAGCCTCAGACAGTGGTTCAAAGTTTTTTTCTTCCATTTCAGGTGT
CGTGACGTACGGCCACCATGACCGAGTACAAGCCCACGGTGCGCCTCGCCACCCGCGACGACGTCCCCAG
GGCCGTACGCACCCTCGCCGCCGCGTTCGCCGACTACCCCGCCACGCGCCACACCGTCGATCCGGACCGC
CACATCGAGCGGGTCACCGAGCTGCAAGAACTCTTCCTCACGCGCGTCGGGCTCGACATCGGCAAGGTGT
GGGTCGCGGACGACGGCGCCGCCGTGGCGGTCTGGACCACGCCGGAGAGCGTCGAAGCGGGGGCGGTGTT
CGCCGAGATCGGCCCGCGCATGGCCGAGTTGAGCGGTTCCCGGCTGGCCGCGCAGCAACAGATGGAAGGC
CTCCTGGCGCCGCACCGGCCCAAGGAGCCCGCGTGGTTCCTGGCCACCGTCGGAGTCTCGCCCGACCACC
AGGGCAAGGGTCTGGGCAGCGCCGTCGTGCTCCCCGGAGTGGAGGCGGCCGAGCGCGCCGGGGTGCCCGC
CTTCCTGGAGACCTCCGCGCCCCGCAACCTCCCCTTCTACGAGCGGCTCGGCTTCACCGTCACCGCCGAC
GTCGAGGTGCCCGAAGGACCGCGCACCTGGTGCATGACCCGCAAGCCCGGTGCCTGAACGCGTTAAGTCG
ACAATCAACCTCTGGATTACAAAATTTGTGAAAGATTGACTGGTATTCTTAACTATGTTGCTCCTTTTAC
GCTATGTGGATACGCTGCTTTAATGCCTTTGTATCATGCTATTGCTTCCCGTATGGCTTTCATTTTCTCC
TCCTTGTATAAATCCTGGTTGCTGTCTCTTTATGAGGAGTTGTGGCCCGTTGTCAGGCAACGTGGCGTGG
TGTGCACTGTGTTTGCTGACGCAACCCCCACTGGTTGGGGCATTGCCACCACCTGTCAGCTCCTTTCCGG
GACTTTCGCTTTCCCCCTCCCTATTGCCACGGCGGAACTCATCGCCGCCTGCCTTGCCCGCTGCTGGACA
GGGGCTCGGCTGTTGGGCACTGACAATTCCGTGGTGTTGTCGGGGAAATCATCGTCCTTTCCTTGGCTGC
TCGCCTGTGTTGCCACCTGGATTCTGCGCGGGACGTCCTTCTGCTACGTCCCTTCGGCCCTCAATCCAGC
GGACCTTCCTTCCCGCGGCCTGCTGCCGGCTCTGCGGCCTCTTCCGCGTCTTCGCCTTCGCCCTCAGACG
AGTCGGATCTCCCTTTGGGCCGCCTCCCCGCGTCGACTTTAAGACCAATGACTTACAAGGCAGCTGTAGA
TCTTAGCCACTTTTTAAAAGAAAAGGGGGGACTGGAAGGGCTAATTCACTCCCAACGAAGACAAGATCTG
CTTTTTGCTTGTACTGGGTCTCTCTGGTTAGACCAGATCTGAGCCTGGGAGCTCTCTGGCTAACTAGGGA
ACCCACTGCTTAAGCCTCAATAAAGCTTGCCTTGAGTGCTTCAAGTAGTGTGTGCCCGTCTGTTGTGTGA
CTCTGGTAACTAGAGATCCCTCAGACCCTTTTAGTCAGTGTGGAAAATCTCTAGCAGTACGTATAGTAGT
TCATGTCATCTTATTATTCAGTATTTATAACTTGCAAAGAAATGAATATCAGAGAGTGAGAGGAACTTGT
TTATTGCAGCTTATAATGGTTACAAATAAAGCAATAGCATCACAAATTTCACAAATAAAGCATTTTTTTC
ACTGCATTCTAGTTGTGGTTTGTCCAAACTCATCAATGTATCTTATCATGTCTGGCTCTAGCTATCCCGC
CCCTAACTCCGCCCATCCCGCCCCTAACTCCGCCCAGTTCCGCCCATTCTCCGCCCCATGGCTGACTAAT
TTTTTTTATTTATGCAGAGGCCGAGGCCGCCTCGGCCTCTGAGCTATTCCAGAAGTAGTGAGGAGGCTTT
TTTGGAGGCCTAGGGACGTACCCAATTCGCCCTATAGTGAGTCGTATTACGCGCGCTCACTGGCCGTCGT
TTTACAACGTCGTGACTGGGAAAACCCTGGCGTTACCCAACTTAATCGCCTTGCAGCACATCCCCCTTTC
GCCAGCTGGCGTAATAGCGAAGAGGCCCGCACCGATCGCCCTTCCCAACAGTTGCGCAGCCTGAATGGCG
AATGGG
[124 nt withheld, positions 3367-3490]
C
[91 nt withheld, positions 3492-3582]
A
[49 nt withheld, positions 3584-3632]
CCTTTGACGTTGGAGTCCACGTTCTTT
[37 nt withheld, positions 3660-3696]
ACCCTATCTCGGTCTATTCTTTTGATTTATAAGGGATTTTGCCGATTTCGGCCTATTGGTTAAAAAATGA
GCTGATTTAACAAAAATTTAACGCGAATTTTAACAAAATATTAACGCTTACAATTTAGGTGGCACTTTTC
GGGGAAATGTGCGCGGAACCCCTATTTGTTTATTTTTCTAAATACATTCAAATATGTATCCGCTCATGAG
ACAATAACCCTGATAAATGCTTCAATAATATTGAAAAAGGAAGAGTATGAGTATTCAACATTTCCGTGTC
GCCCTTATTCCCTTTTTTGCGGCATTTTGCCTTCCTGTTTTTGCTCACCCAGAAACGCTGGTGAAAGTAA
AAGATGCTGAAGATCAGTTGGGTGCACGAGTGGGTTACATCGAACTGGATCTCAACAGCGGTAAGATCCT
TGAGAGTTTTCGCCCCGAAGAACGTTTTCCAATGATGAGCACTTTTAAAGTTCTGCTATGTGGCGCGGTA
TTATCCCGTATTGACGCCGGGCAAGAGCAACTCGGTCGCCGCATACACTATTCTCAGAATGACTTGGTTG
AGTACTCACCAGTCACAGAAAAGCATCTTACGGATGGCATGACAGTAAGAGAATTATGCAGTGCTGCCAT
AACCATGAGTGATAACACTGCGGCCAACTTACTTCTGACAACGATCGGAGGACCGAAGGAGCTAACCGCT
TTTTTGCACAACATGGGGGATCATGTAACTCGCCTTGATCGTTGGGAACCGGAGCTGAATGAAGCCATAC
CAAACGACGAGCGTGACACCACGATGCCTGTAGCAATGGCAACAACGTTGCGCAAACTATTAACTGGCGA
ACTACTTACTCTAGCTTCCCGGCAACAATTAATAGACTGGATGGAGGCGGATAAAGTTGCAGGACCACTT
CTGCGCTCGGCCCTTCCGGCTGGCTGGTTTATTGCTGATAAATCTGGAGCCGGTGAGCGTGGGTCTCGCG
GTATCATTGCAGCACTGGGGCCAGATGGTAAGCCCTCCCGTATCGTAGTTATCTACACGACGGGGAGTCA
GGCAACTATGGATGAACGAAATAGACAGATCGCTGAGATAGGTGCCTCACTGATTAAGCATTGGTAACTG
TCAGACCAAGTTTACTCATATATACTTTAGATTGATTTAAAACTTCATTTTTAATTTAAAAGGATCTAGG
TGAAGATCCTTTTTGATAATCTCATGACCAAAATCCCTTAACGTGAGTTTTCGTTCCACTGAGCGTCAGA
CCCCGTAGAAAAGATCAAAGGATCTTCTTGAGATCCTTTTTTTCTGCGCGTAATCTGCTGCTTGCAAACA
AAAAAACCACCGCTACCAGCGGTGGTTTGTTTGCCGGATCAAGAGCTACCAACTCTTTTTCCGAAGGTAA
CTGGCTTCAGCAGAGCGCAGATACCAAATACTGTTCTTCTAGTGTAGCCGTAGTTAGGCCACCACTTCAA
GAACTCTGTAGCACCGCCTACATACCTCGCTCTGCTAATCCTGTTACCAGTGGCTGCTGCCAGTGGCGAT
AAGTCGTGTCTTACCGGGTTGGACTCAAGACGATAGTTACCGGATAAGGCGCAGCGGTCGGGCTGAACGG
GGGGTTCGTGCACACAGCCCAGCTTGGAGCGAACGACCTACACCGAACTGAGATACCTACAGCGTGAGCT
ATGAGAAAGCGCCACGCTTCCCGAAGGGAGAAAGGCGGACAGGTATCCGGTAAGCGGCAGGGTCGGAACA
GGAGAGCGCACGAGGGAGCTTCCAGGGGGAAACGCCTGGTATCTTTATAGTCCTGTCGGGTTTCGCCACC
TCTGACTTGAGCGTCGATTTTTGTGATGCTCGTCAGGGGGGCGGAGCCTATGGAAAAACGCCAGCAACGC
GGCCTTTTTACGGTTCCTGGCCTTTTGCTGGCCTTTTGCTCACATGTTCTTTCCTGCGTTATCCCCTGAT
TCTGTGGATAACCGTATTACCGCCTTTGAGTGAGCTGATACCGCTCGCCGCAGCCGAACGACCGAGCGCA
GCGAGTCAGTGAGCGAGGAAGCGGAAGAGCGCCCAATACGCAAACCGCCTCTCCCCGCGCGTTGGCCGAT
TCATTAATGCAGCTGGCACGACAGGTTTCCCGACTGGAAAGCGGGCAGTGAGCGCAACGCAATTAATGTG
AGTTAGCTCACTCATTAGGCACCCCAGGCTTTACACTTTATGCTTCCGGCTCGTATGTTGTGTGGAATTG
TGAGCGGATAACAATTTCACACAGGAAACAGCTATGACCATGATTACGCCAAGCGCGCAATTAACCCTCA
CTAAAGGGAACAAAAGCTGGAGCTGCAAGCTTAATGTAGTCTTATGCAATACTCTTGTAGTCTTGCAACA
TGGTAACGATGAGTTAGCAACATGCCTTACAAGGAGAGAAAAAGCACCGTGCATGCCGATTGGTGGAAGT
AAGGTGGTACGATCGTGCCTTATTAGGAAGGCAACAGACGGGTCTGACATGGATTGGACGAACCACTGAA
TTGCCGCATTGCAGAGATATTGTATTTAAGTGCCTAGCTCGATACATAAACGGGTCTCTCTGGTTAGACC
AGATCTGAGCCTGGGAGCTCTCTGGCTAACTAGGGAACCCACTGCTTAAGCCTCAATAAAGCTTGCCTTG
AGTGCTTCAAGTAGTGTGTGCCCGTCTGTTGTGTGACTCTGGTAACTAGAGATCCCTCAGACCCTTTTAG
TCAGTGTGGAAAATCTCTAGCAGTGGCGCCCGAACAGGGACTTGAAAGCGAAAGGGAAACCAGAGGAGCT
CTCTCGACGCAGGACTCGGCTTGCTGAAGCGCGCACGGCAAGAGGCGAGGGGCGGCGACTGGTGAGTACG
CCAAAAATTTTGACTAGCGGAGGCTAGAAGGAGAGAGATGGGTGCGAGAGCGTCAGTATTAAGCGGGGGA
GAATTAGATCGCGATGGGAAAAAATTCGGTTAAGGCCAGGGGGAAAGAAAAAATATAAATTAAAACATAT
AGTATGGGCAAGCAGGGAGCTAGAACGATTCGCAGTTAATCCTGGCCTGTTAGAAACATCAGAAGGCTGT
AGACAAATACTGGGACAGCTACAACCATCCCTTCAGACAGGATCAGAAGAACTTAGATCATTATATAATA
CAGTAGCAACCCTCTATTGTGTGCATCAAAGGATAGAGATAAAAGACACCAAGGAAGCTTTAGACAAGAT
AGAGGAAGAGCAAAACAAAAGTAAGACCACCGCACAGCAAGCGGCCGCTGATCTTCAGACCTGGAGGAGG
AGATATGAGGGACAATTGGAGAAGTGAATTATATAAATATAAAGTAGTAAAAATTGAACCATTAGGAGTA
GCACCCACCAAGGCAAAGAGAAGAGTGGTGCAGAGAGAAAAAAGAGCAGTGGGAATAGGAGCTTTGTTCC
TTGGGTTCTTGGGAGCAGCAGGAAGCACTATGGGCGCAGCGTCAATGACGCTGACGGTACAGGCCAGACA
ATTATTGTCTGGTATAGTGCAGCAGCAGAACAATTTGCTGAGGGCTATTGAGGCGCAACAGCATCTGTTG
CAACTCACAGTCTGGGGCATCAAGCAGCTCCAGGCAAGAATCCTGGCTGTGGAAAGATACCTAAAGGATC
AACAGCTCCTGGGGATTTGGGGTTGCTCTGGAAAACTCATTTGCACCACTGCTGTGCCTTGGAATGCTAG
TTGGAGTAATAAATCTCTGGAACAGATTTGGAATCACACGACCTGGATGGAGTGGGACAGAGAAATTAAC
AATTACACAAGCTTAATACACTCCTTAATTGAAGAATCGCAAAACCAGCAAGAAAAGAATGAACAAGAAT
TATTGGAATTAGATAAATGGGCAAGTTTGTGGAATTGGTTTAACATAACAAATTGGCTGTGGTATATAAA
ATTATTCATAATGATAGTAGGAGGCTTGGTAGGTTTAAGAATAGTTTTTGCTGTACTTTCTATAGTGAAT
AGAGTTAGGCAGGGATATTCACCATTATCGTTTCAGACCCACCTCCCAACCCCGAGGGGACCCAGAGAGG
GCCTATTTCCCATGATTCCTTCATATTTGCATATACGATACAAGGCTGTTAGAGAGATAATTAGAATTAA
TTTGACTGTAAACACAAAGATATTAGTACAAAATACGTGACGTAGAAAGTAATAATTTCTTGGGTAGTTT
GCAGTTTTAAAATTATGTTTTAAAATGGACTATCATATGCTTACCGTAACTTGAAAGTATTTCGATTTCT
TGGCTTTATATATCTTGTGGAAAGGACGAAACACCGAATGTTGCAGTTATCACATGGTTTTAGAGCTAGA
AATAGCAAGTTAAAATAAGGCTAGTCCGTTATCAACTTGAAAAAGTGGCACCGAGTCGGTGCTTTTTTAA
GCTTGGCGTAACTAGATCTTGAGACAAATGGCAGTATTCATCCACAATTTTAAAAGAAAAGGGGGGATTG
GGGGGTACAGTGCAGGGGAAAGAATAGTAGACATAATAGCAACAGACATACAAACTAAAGAATTACAAAA
ACAAATTACAAAAATTCAAAATTTTCGGGTTTATTACAGGGACAGCAGAGATCCACTTTGGCGCCGGCTC
GAGGGGG
