>Addgene plasmid #77677 | CERKL gRNA (BRDN0001149167) | depositor partial sequence | sequence record 145137 | Target Sequence
AATGTTGCAGTTATCACATG
