>Addgene plasmid #77677 | CERKL gRNA (BRDN0001149167) | addgene partial sequence | sequence record 188219 | hU6-F
AGAAAGTAATAATTTCTTGGGTAGTTTGCAGTTTTAAAATTATGTTTTAAAATGGACTATCATATGCTTA
CCGTAACTTGAAAGTATTTCGATTTCTTGGCTTTATATATCTTGTGGAAAGGACGAAACACCGAATGTTG
CAGTTATCACATGGTTTTAGAGCTAGAAATAGCAAGTTAAAATAAGGCTAGTCCGTTATCAACTTGAAAA
AGTGGCACCGAGTCGGTGCTTTTTTAAGCTTGGCGTAACTAGATCTTGAGACAAATGGCAGTATTCATCC
ACAATTTTAAAAGAAAAGGGGGGATTGGGGGGTACAGTGCAGGGGAAAGAATAGTAGACATAATAGCAAC
AGACATACAAACTAAAGAATTACAAAAACAAATTACAAAAATTCAAAATTTTCGGGTTTATTACAGGGAC
AGCAGAGATCCACTTTGGCGCCGGCTCGAGGGGGCCCGGGTGCAAAGATGGATAAAGTTTTAAACAGAGA
GGAATCTTTGCAGCTAATGGACCTTCTAGGTCTTGAAAGGAGTGGGAATTGGCTCCGGTGCCCGTCAGTG
GGCAGAGCGC
